>Addgene plasmid #186528 | ER2-mhYFP | addgene full sequence | sequence record 373452 | Addgene NGS Result
CCGCGCACATTTCCCCGAAAAGTGCCACCTGACGTCGACGGATCGGGAGATCTCCCGATCCCCTATGGTG
CACTCTCAGTACAATCTGCTCTGATGCCGCATAGTTAAGCCAGTATCTGCTCCCTGCTTGTGTGTTGGAG
GTCGCTGAGTAGTGCGCGAGCAAAATTTAAGCTACAACAAGGCAAGGCTTGACCGACAATTGCATGAAGA
ATCTGCTTAGGGTTAGGCGTTTTGCGCTGCTTCGCGATGTACGGGCCAGATATACGCGTTGACATTGATT
ATTGACTAGTTATTAATAGTAATCAATTACGGGGTCATTAGTTCATAGCCCATATATGGAGTTCCGCGTT
ACATAACTTACGGTAAATGGCCCGCCTGGCTGACCGCCCAACGACCCCCGCCCATTGACGTCAATAATGA
CGTATGTTCCCATAGTAACGCCAATAGGGACTTTCCATTGACGTCAATGGGTGGAGTATTTACGGTAAAC
TGCCCACTTGGCAGTACATCAAGTGTATCATATGCCAAGTACGCCCCCTATTGACGTCAATGACGGTAAA
TGGCCCGCCTGGCATTATGCCCAGTACATGACCTTATGGGACTTTCCTACTTGGCAGTACATCTACGTAT
TAGTCATCGCTATTACCATGGTGATGCGGTTTTGGCAGTACATCAATGGGCGTGGATAGCGGTTTGACTC
ACGGGGATTTCCAAGTCTCCACCCCATTGACGTCAATGGGAGTTTGTTTTGGCACCAAAATCAACGGGAC
TTTCCAAAATGTCGTAACAACTCCGCCCCATTGACGCAAATGGGCGGTAGGCGTGTACGGTGGGAGGTCT
ATATAAGCAGAGCTCTCTGGCTAACTAGAGAACCCACTGCTTACTGGCTTATCGAAATTAATACGACTCA
CTATAGGGAGACCCAAGCTTGGTACCGAGCTCGGATCCACTAGTAACGGCCGCCAGTGTGCTGATGTTGT
TGTCCGTCCCTCTCCTTCTGGGTCTGCTCGGCTTGGCGGTGGCTGAATTCGGCGTGAGCAAGGGCGAGGA
GCTGTTCACCGGGGTGGTGCCCATCCTGGTCGAGCTGGACGGCGACGTAAACGGCCACAAGTTCAGCGTC
CGCGGCGAGGGCGAGGGCGATGCCACCAACGGCAAGCTGACCCTGAAGCTCATCTCCACCACCGGCAAGC
TGCCCGTGCCCTGGCCCACCCTCGTGACCACCTTAGGCTACGGCCTGATGGTGTTCGCCCGCTACCCCGA
CCACATGAAGCAGCACGACTTCTTCAAGTCCGCCATGCCCGAAGGCTACGTCCAGGAGCGCACCATCTCT
TTCGAGGACGACGGTTACTACAAGACCCGCGCCGAGGTGAAGTTCGAGGGCGACACCCTGGTGAACCGCA
TCGTGCTGAAGGGCATCGACTTCAAGGAGGACGGCAACATCCTGGGGCACAAGCTGGAGTACAACTTCAA
CCCCCACAACGTCTATATCACGGCCGACAAGCAGAAGAACGGCATCAAGGCTAACTTCAAGATCCGCCAC
AACGTTGAGGACGGCGGCGTGCAGCTCGCCGACCACTACCAGCAGAACACCCCCATCGGCGACGGCCCCG
TGCTGATGCCCGACAACCACTACCTGAGCTACCAGTCCAAGCTGAGCAAAGACCCCAACGAGAAGCGCGA
TCACATGGTCCTGAAGGAGAGGGTGACCGCCGCCGGGATTACACATGACATGAACGAGCTGTACAAGTCT
AGAAAGGACGAGCTGTAAGGGCCCTATTCTATAGTGTCACCTAAATGCTAGAGCTCGCTGATCAGCCTCG
ACTGTGCCTTCTAGTTGCCAGCCATCTGTTGTTTGCCCCTCCCCCGTGCCTTCCTTGACCCTGGAAGGTG
CCACTCCCACTGTCCTTTCCTAATAAAATGAGGAAATTGCATCGCATTGTCTGAGTAGGTGTCATTCTAT
TCTGGGGGGTGGGGTGGGGCAGGACAGCAAGGGGGAGGATTGGGAAGACAATAGCAGGCATGCTGGGGAT
GCGGTGGGCTCTATGGCTTCTGAGGCGGAAAGAACCAGCTGGGGCTCTAGGGGGTATCCCC
[124 nt withheld, positions 2092-2215]
C
[91 nt withheld, positions 2217-2307]
A
[49 nt withheld, positions 2309-2357]
CCTTTGACGTTGGAGTCCACGTTCTTT
[37 nt withheld, positions 2385-2421]
ACCCTATCTCGGTCTATTCTTTTGATTTATAAGGGATTTTGCCGATTTCGGCCTATTGGTTAAAAAATGA
GCTGATTTAACAAAAATTTAACGCGAATTAATTCTGTGGAATGTGTGTCAGTTAGGGTGTGGAAAGTCCC
CAGGCTCCCCAGCAGGCAGAAGTATGCAAAGCATGCATCTCAATTAGTCAGCAACCAGGTGTGGAAAGTC
CCCAGGCTCCCCAGCAGGCAGAAGTATGCAAAGCATGCATCTCAATTAGTCAGCAACCATAGTCCCGCCC
CTAACTCCGCCCATCCCGCCCCTAACTCCGCCCAGTTCCGCCCATTCTCCGCCCCATGGCTGACTAATTT
TTTTTATTTATGCAGAGGCCGAGGCCGCCTCTGCCTCTGAGCTATTCCAGAAGTAGTGAGGAGGCTTTTT
TGGAGGCCTAGGCTTTTGCAAAAAGCTCCCGGGAGCTTGTATATCCATTTTCGGATCTGATCAAGAGACA
GGATGAGGATCGTTTCGCATGATTGAACAAGATGGATTGCACGCAGGTTCTCCGGCCGCTTGGGTGGAGA
GGCTATTCGGCTATGACTGGGCACAACAGACAATCGGCTGCTCTGATGCCGCCGTGTTCCGGCTGTCAGC
GCAGGGGCGCCCGGTTCTTTTTGTCAAGACCGACCTGTCCGGTGCCCTGAATGAACTGCAGGACGAGGCA
GCGCGGCTATCGTGGCTGGCCACGACGGGCGTTCCTTGCGCAGCTGTGCTCGACGTTGTCACTGAAGCGG
GAAGGGACTGGCTGCTATTGGGCGAAGTGCCGGGGCAGGATCTCCTGTCATCTCACCTTGCTCCTGCCGA
GAAAGTATCCATCATGGCTGATGCAATGCGGCGGCTGCATACGCTTGATCCGGCTACCTGCCCATTCGAC
CACCAAGCGAAACATCGCATCGAGCGAGCACGTACTCGGATGGAAGCCGGTCTTGTCGATCAGGATGATC
TGGACGAAGAGCATCAGGGGCTCGCGCCAGCCGAACTGTTCGCCAGGCTCAAGGCGCGCATGCCCGACGG
CGAGGATCTCGTCGTGACCCATGGCGATGCCTGCTTGCCGAATATCATGGTGGAAAATGGCCGCTTTTCT
GGATTCATCGACTGTGGCCGGCTGGGTGTGGCGGACCGCTATCAGGACATAGCGTTGGCTACCCGTGATA
TTGCTGAAGAGCTTGGCGGCGAATGGGCTGACCGCTTCCTCGTGCTTTACGGTATCGCCGCTCCCGATTC
GCAGCGCATCGCCTTCTATCGCCTTCTTGACGAGTTCTTCTGAGCGGGACTCTGGGGTTCGAAATGACCG
ACCAAGCGACGCCCAACCTGCCATCACGAGATTTCGATTCCACCGCCGCCTTCTATGAAAGGTTGGGCTT
CGGAATCGTTTTCCGGGACGCCGGCTGGATGATCCTCCAGCGCGGGGATCTCATGCTGGAGTTCTTCGCC
CACCCCAACTTGTTTATTGCAGCTTATAATGGTTACAAATAAAGCAATAGCATCACAAATTTCACAAATA
AAGCATTTTTTTCACTGCATTCTAGTTGTGGTTTGTCCAAACTCATCAATGTATCTTATCATGTCTGTAT
ACCGTCGACCTCTAGCTAGAGCTTGGCGTAATCATGGTCATAGCTGTTTCCTGTGTGAAATTGTTATCCG
CTCACAATTCCACACAACATACGAGCCGGAAGCATAAAGTGTAAAGCCTGGGGTGCCTAATGAGTGAGCT
AACTCACATTAATTGCGTTGCGCTCACTGCCCGCTTTCCAGTCGGGAAACCTGTCGTGCCAGCTGCATTA
ATGAATCGGCCAACGCGCGGGGAGAGGCGGTTTGCGTATTGGGCGCTCTTCCGCTTCCTCGCTCACTGAC
TCGCTGCGCTCGGTCGTTCGGCTGCGGCGAGCGGTATCAGCTCACTCAAAGGCGGTAATACGGTTATCCA
CAGAATCAGGGGATAACGCAGGAAAGAACATGTGAGCAAAAGGCCAGCAAAAGGCCAGGAACCGTAAAAA
GGCCGCGTTGCTGGCGTTTTTCCATAGGCTCCGCCCCCCTGACGAGCATCACAAAAATCGACGCTCAAGT
CAGAGGTGGCGAAACCCGACAGGACTATAAAGATACCAGGCGTTTCCCCCTGGAAGCTCCCTCGTGCGCT
CTCCTGTTCCGACCCTGCCGCTTACCGGATACCTGTCCGCCTTTCTCCCTTCGGGAAGCGTGGCGCTTTC
TCATAGCTCACGCTGTAGGTATCTCAGTTCGGTGTAGGTCGTTCGCTCCAAGCTGGGCTGTGTGCACGAA
CCCCCCGTTCAGCCCGACCGCTGCGCCTTATCCGGTAACTATCGTCTTGAGTCCAACCCGGTAAGACACG
ACTTATCGCCACTGGCAGCAGCCACTGGTAACAGGATTAGCAGAGCGAGGTATGTAGGCGGTGCTACAGA
GTTCTTGAAGTGGTGGCCTAACTACGGCTACACTAGAAGAACAGTATTTGGTATCTGCGCTCTGCTGAAG
CCAGTTACCTTCGGAAAAAGAGTTGGTAGCTCTTGATCCGGCAAACAAACCACCGCTGGTAGCGGTGGTT
TTTTTGTTTGCAAGCAGCAGATTACGCGCAGAAAAAAAGGATCTCAAGAAGATCCTTTGATCTTTTCTAC
GGGGTCTGACGCTCAGTGGAACGAAAACTCACGTTAAGGGATTTTGGTCATGAGATTATCAAAAAGGATC
TTCACCTAGATCCTTTTAAATTAAAAATGAAGTTTTAAATCAATCTAAAGTATATATGAGTAAACTTGGT
CTGACAGTTACCAATGCTTAATCAGTGAGGCACCTATCTCAGCGATCTGTCTATTTCGTTCATCCATAGT
TGCCTGACTCCCCGTCGTGTAGATAACTACGATACGGGAGGGCTTACCATCTGGCCCCAGTGCTGCAATG
ATACCGCGAGACCCACGCTCACCGGCTCCAGATTTATCAGCAATAAACCAGCCAGCCGGAAGGGCCGAGC
GCAGAAGTGGTCCTGCAACTTTATCCGCCTCCATCCAGTCTATTAATTGTTGCCGGGAAGCTAGAGTAAG
TAGTTCGCCAGTTAATAGTTTGCGCAACGTTGTTGCCATTGCTACAGGCATCGTGGTGTCACGCTCGTCG
TTTGGTATGGCTTCATTCAGCTCCGGTTCCCAACGATCAAGGCGAGTTACATGATCCCCCATGTTGTGCA
AAAAAGCGGTTAGCTCCTTCGGTCCTCCGATCGTTGTCAGAAGTAAGTTGGCCGCAGTGTTATCACTCAT
GGTTATGGCAGCACTGCATAATTCTCTTACTGTCATGCCATCCGTAAGATGCTTTTCTGTGACTGGTGAG
TACTCAACCAAGTCATTCTGAGAATAGTGTATGCGGCGACCGAGTTGCTCTTGCCCGGCGTCAATACGGG
ATAATACCGCGCCACATAGCAGAACTTTAAAAGTGCTCATCATTGGAAAACGTTCTTCGGGGCGAAAACT
CTCAAGGATCTTACCGCTGTTGAGATCCAGTTCGATGTAACCCACTCGTGCACCCAACTGATCTTCAGCA
TCTTTTACTTTCACCAGCGTTTCTGGGTGAGCAAAAACAGGAAGGCAAAATGCCGCAAAAAAGGGAATAA
GGGCGACACGGAAATGTTGAATACTCATACTCTTCCTTTTTCAATATTATTGAAGCATTTATCAGGGTTA
TTGTCTCATGAGCGGATACATATTTGAATGTATTTAGAAAAATAAACAAATAGGGGTT
Features (pLannotate 1.2.2; 21 found; start..end, strand, type, name):
     64..116     -  misc_feature   bom (fragment): basis of mobility region from pBR322
    271..650     +  enhancer       CMV enhancer: human cytomegalovirus immediate early enhancer
    651..854     +  promoter       CMV promoter: human cytomegalovirus (CMV) immediate early promoter
    850..883     +  LTR            5' LTR (truncated) (fragment): truncated 5' long terminal repeat (LTR) from HIV-1
    899..917     +  promoter       T7 promoter: promoter for bacteriophage T7 RNA polymerase
   1034..1748    +  CDS            mGreenLantern (fragment): monomeric GFP derivative that displays exceptionally high brightness in cells (Campbell et al., 2020)
   1778..1796    -  promoter       SP6 promoter: promoter for bacteriophage SP6 RNA polymerase
   1822..2046    +  polyA_signal   bGH poly(A) signal: bovine growth hormone polyadenylation signal
   2050..2071    +  promoter       SV40 promoter (fragment): SV40 enhancer and early promoter
   2092..2520    +  rep_origin     f1 ori (sequence partly withheld): f1 bacteriophage origin of replication; arrow indicates direction of (+) strand synthesis
   2534..2863    +  promoter       SV40 promoter: SV40 enhancer and early promoter
   2930..3721    +  CDS            neo: KKA2_KLEPN - Also known as kan, nptII. Experimental evidence at protein level: Swiss-Prot protein existence level 1. Resistance to kanamycin, neomycin, paromomycin, ribostamycin, butirosin and gentamicin B. From Klebsiella pneumoniae.
   3745..3903    +  CDS            ble (fragment): BLE_KLEPN - Experimental evidence at protein level: Swiss-Prot protein existence level 1. Binding protein with a strong affinity to the bleomycin family of antibiotics. Binds to CL990; an antimitotic-antibiotic compound. From Klebsiella pneumoniae.
   3898..4019    +  polyA_signal   SV40 poly(A) signal: SV40 polyadenylation signal
   4092..4108    -  protein_bind   lac operator: The lac repressor binds to the lac operator to inhibit transcription in E. coli. This inhibition can be relieved by adding lactose or isopropyl-β-D-thiogalactopyranoside (IPTG). lac repressor encoded by lacI
   4116..4146    -  promoter       lac promoter: promoter for the E. coli lac operon
   4161..4182    -  protein_bind   CAP binding site: CAP binding activates transcription in the presence of cAMP. E. coli catabolite activator protein
   4195..4287    -  CDS            lacI (fragment): lac repressor; lacI; The lac repressor binds to the lac operator to inhibit transcription in E. coli. This inhibition can be relieved by adding lactose or isopropyl-β-D-thiogalactopyranoside (IPTG).
   4470..5058    -  rep_origin     ori: high-copy-number ColE1/pMB1/pBR322/pUC origin of replication
   5229..6089    -  CDS            AmpR: β-lactamase; bla; confers resistance to ampicillin, carbenicillin, and related antibiotics
   6090..5       -  promoter       AmpR promoter (across the origin): bla
