[The description below was written by a language model from this plasmid's Addgene catalogue record and pLannotate feature annotations shown in this document.]
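Description:
ER2-mhYFP is a mammalian expression plasmid built on the pcDNA3.1 backbone (about 6.2 kb) that directs monomeric hyperfolder YFP to the lumen of the endoplasmic reticulum and keeps it there. It is propagated in E. coli as a high-copy plasmid through a ColE1/pUC-type origin with ampicillin selection from the β-lactamase gene. It also carries an f1 origin. For selection of stably transfected mammalian cells, an SV40 early promoter drives a neomycin phosphotransferase gene followed by an SV40 polyadenylation signal, giving G418 resistance.

The payload is a synthetic 717 bp fluorescent protein coding sequence, mhYFP, described as hfYFP carrying the S147P, L195M and V206K substitutions. It is transcribed from the CMV immediate early enhancer and promoter and terminated by the bovine growth hormone poly(A) signal, with flanking T7 and SP6 phage promoters from the backbone. The automated annotation labels the open reading frame as a mGreenLantern fragment, presumably because of sequence similarity to that related protein, and it does not separately annotate the targeting sequences. According to the record, a calreticulin sequence is fused at the N terminus to send the protein into the secretory pathway, and a C-terminal KDEL motif mediates retrieval and retention in the ER. The depositor notes that the Kozak sequence and start codon immediately upstream of the fluorescent protein were removed. This should prevent internal initiation that would yield untargeted protein, and it accounts for the improved targeting efficiency of this version. A few short annotated fragments (HIV-1 LTR, ble, lacI) are probably backbone remnants or partial matches rather than functional parts. The construct serves as an ER marker for fluorescence microscopy and comes from work on chemically stable fluorescent proteins for advanced imaging.
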