Addgene plasmid #186528: ER2-mhYFP
Purpose: Localization and retention of monomeric hyperfolder YFP fluorescent protein in the ER; improved targeting efficiency
Depositing lab: Gregory Petsko. Publication: Chemically stable fluorescent proteins for advanced microscopy. Campbell BC, Paez-Segala MG, Looger LL, Petsko GA, Liu CF. Nat Methods. 2022 Nov 7. pii: 10.1038/s41592-022-01660-7. doi: 10.1038/s41592-022-01660-7. PubMed 36344833.
Backbone
  Vector backbone: pcDNA3.1
  Vector type: Mammalian Expression
  Selectable markers: Neomycin (select with G418)
Growth in bacteria
  Bacterial resistance: Ampicillin, 100 μg/mL
  Growth temperature: 37°C
  Growth strain: DH5alpha
  Copy number: High Copy
Gene/Insert
  Gene/Insert name: Monomeric hyperfolder YFP (alt name: mhYFP)
  Species: Synthetic
  Insert size (bp): 717
  Mutation: hfYFP-S147P/L195M/V206K
  Promoter: CMV
  Tag / fusion protein: Calreticulin (N terminal on insert); KDEL (C terminal on insert)
  Cloning method: Restriction Enzyme; 5′ cloning site BamHI (not destroyed); 3′ cloning site XbaI (not destroyed)
  Sequencing primers: 5′ CMV Forward (CGCAAATGGGCGGTAGGCGTG); 3′ BGH Reverse (TAGAAGGCACAGTCGAGG)
Terms and licenses: Academic/Nonprofit Terms; Industry Terms: Not Available to Industry
Depositor comments: To improve ER localization, the Kozak sequence and ATG that were N-terminal to the FP have been deleted.
How to cite: ER2-mhYFP was a gift from Gregory Petsko (Addgene plasmid # 186528 ; http://n2t.net/addgene:186528 ; RRID:Addgene_186528)
